Addgene plasmid #117873: Mito Carr 2
Purpose: protein expression
Depositing lab: Geoffrey Chang. Depositing organization: University of California, San Diego (UCSD).
Backbone
  Vector backbone: pPICZc
  Backbone size w/o insert (bp): 3329
  Vector type: Yeast Expression
Growth in bacteria
  Bacterial resistance: Bleocin (Zeocin), 50 μg/mL
  Growth temperature: 37°C
  Growth strain: DH5alpha
  Copy number: High Copy
Gene/Insert
  Gene/Insert name: Mito Carr 2
  Species: Zea mays
  Promoter: AOX
  Cloning method: Unknown
  Sequencing primers: 5′ GACTGGTTCCAATTGACAAGC; 3′ GCAAATGGCATTCTGACATCC
Terms and licenses: Academic/Nonprofit Terms; Industry Terms: Not Available to Industry
Depositor comments: insert amino acid sequence: MSSSQESTFTSASAAAQVNASALDLLPVYAKELIAGGAAGAFAKTAVAPLERVKILLQTRTEGFQSLGILQSLRKLWQYEGIRGFYKGNGASVLRIVPYAALHYMTYEQYRCWILNNSASSIGTGPVVDLLAGSAAGGTAVLCTYPLDLARTKLAYQVSNVGQTGNALGNSGQQQTYNGIKDVFKTVYKEGGARSLYRGVGPTLIGILPYAGLKFYIYEDLKSQVPDDYKDSVILKLSCGALAGLFGQTLTYPLDVVRRQMQVQSKQSQNSSDGFRIRGTFQGLLLIIRCQGWRQLFAGLSLNYVKVVPSVAIGFTTYDMMKALLGVPPRERVHASGGNK
How to cite: Mito Carr 2 was a gift from Geoffrey Chang (Addgene plasmid # 117873 ; http://n2t.net/addgene:117873 ; RRID:Addgene_117873)
