[The description below was written by a language model from this plasmid's Addgene catalogue record and pLannotate feature annotations shown in this document.]
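Description:
Mito Carr 2 is a yeast expression plasmid built on the pPICZc backbone, designed for methanol-inducible protein production in Pichia pastoris (Komagataella phaffii). The sequenced construct is about 4.3 kb. It is propagated in E. coli through a high-copy ColE1/pUC-type origin of replication. A single Sh ble (BleoR) gene provides Zeocin resistance in both hosts. This marker sits behind tandem promoters, with the S. cerevisiae TEF1 promoter driving it in yeast and the synthetic EM7 promoter driving it in bacteria, and it is followed by the CYC1 terminator. No yeast replication origin is annotated. This is consistent with the usual use of pPICZ-series vectors, which are maintained by integration into the Pichia genome through homology at the AOX1 locus.

The payload is a Zea mays mitochondrial carrier family protein, identified in the feature table as COAC1 (also known as MCF2). Its coding sequence of roughly 1 kb lies directly downstream of the AOX1 promoter, which is regulated by methanol. A short match to a fragment of a composite biotinylation/TEV/6xHis tag is annotated downstream of the coding sequence. Its small size suggests a C-terminal polyhistidine tag for affinity purification, although the record does not explicitly describe any tag. Transcription ends at the AOX1 terminator, and the short AOX1 coding fragment annotated just before it is part of that native 3' region. The stated purpose is simply protein expression. The design suits overproduction of this plant membrane transport protein in Pichia, but the record does not specify any downstream application, and the cloning method is not recorded.
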