Features (pLannotate 1.2.2; 10 found; start..end, strand, type, name):
      2..940     +  promoter       AOX1 promoter: Pichia pastoris AOX1; inducible promoter, regulated by methanol
    949..1968    +  CDS            COAC1: COAC1_MAIZE - Also known as MCF2 From Zea mays (Maize).
   2032..2049    +  CDS            capTEV™ (fragment): composite tag for in vivo biotinylation, TEV protease cleavage, and 6xHis tagging
   2060..2125    +  CDS            AOX1 (fragment): ALOX1_KOMPC - Experimental evidence at protein level: Swiss-Prot protein existence level 1. Major isoform of alcohol oxidase, which catalyzes the oxidation of methanol to formaldehyde and hydrogen peroxide, the first step in the methanol utilization pathway of methylotrophic yeasts. From Komagataella phaffii (strain ATCC 76273 / CBS 7435 / CECT 11047 / NRRL Y-11430 / Wegner 21-1) (Yeast) (Pichia pastoris).
   2129..2375    +  terminator     AOX1 terminator: Pichia pastoris AOX1; transcription terminator for AOX1
   2396..2803    +  promoter       TEF1 promoter: S. cerevisiae TEF1; promoter for EF-1α
   2810..2857    +  promoter       EM7 promoter: synthetic bacterial promoter&nbsp
   2876..3250    +  CDS            BleoR: antibiotic-binding protein; Sh ble from Streptoalloteichus hindustanus; confers resistance to bleomycin, phleomycin, and Zeocin™
   3316..3563    +  terminator     CYC1 terminator: S. cerevisiae CYC1; transcription terminator for CYC1
   3638..4226    -  rep_origin     ori: high-copy-number ColE1/pMB1/pBR322/pUC origin of replication
>Addgene plasmid #117873 | Mito Carr 2 | addgene full sequence | sequence record 231197 | Addgene NGS Result
AGATCTAACATCCAAAGACGAAAGGTTGAATGAAACCTTTTTGCCATCCGACATCCACAGGTCCATTCTC
ACACATAAGTGCCAAACGCAACAGGAGGGGATACACTAGCAGCAGACCGTTGCAAACGCAGGACCTCCAC
TCCTCTTCTCCTCAACACCCACTTTTGCCATCGAAAAACCAGCCCAGTTATTGGGCTTGATTGGAGCTCG
CTCATTCCAATTCCTTCTATTAGGCTACTAACACCATGACTTTATTAGCCTGTCTATCCTGGCCCCCCTG
GCGAGGTTCATGTTTGTTTATTTCCGAATGCAACAAGCTCCGCATTACACCCGAACATCACTCCAGATGA
GGGCTTTCTGAGTGTGGGGTCAAATAGTTTCATGTTCCCCAAATGGCCCAAAACTGACAGTTTAAACGCT
GTCTTGGAACCTAATATGACAAAAGCGTGATCTCATCCAAGATGAACTAAGTTTGGTTCGTTGAAATGCT
AACGGCCAGTTGGTCAAAAAGAAACTTCCAAAAGTCGGCATACCGTTTGTCTTGTTTGGTATTGATTGAC
GAATGCTCAAAAATAATCTCATTAATGCTTAGCGCAGTCTCTCTATCGCTTCTGAACCCCGGTGCACCTG
TGCCGAAACGCAAATGGGGAAACACCCGCTTTTTGGATGATTATGCATTGTCTCCACATTGTATGCTTCC
AAGATTCTGGTGGGAATACTGCTGATAGCCTAACGTTCATGATCAAAATTTAACTGTTCTAACCCCTACT
TGACAGCAATATATAAACAGAAGGAAGCTGCCCTGTCTTAAACCTTTTTTTTTATCATCATTATTAGCTT
ACTTTCATAATTGCGACTGGTTCCAATTGACAAGCTTTTGATTTTAACGACTTTTAACGACAACTTGAGA
AGATCAAAAAACAACTAATTATTCGAAACGAGGAATTCATGAGTTCCTCACAAGAATCCACCTTCACCTC
GGCCTCAGCGGCTGCACAAGTTAATGCTTCCGCTTTGGACTTGCTCCCGGTCTATGCCAAGGAGCTTATC
GCCGGCGGCGCTGCTGGTGCATTTGCAAAGACTGCGGTAGCACCACTGGAGAGGGTCAAGATCTTATTGC
AGACAAGAACTGAAGGTTTCCAGTCCCTCGGGATCCTCCAGTCCTTGAGGAAGCTGTGGCAATACGAGGG
AATTCGAGGCTTCTACAAAGGGAACGGTGCAAGCGTGCTTCGGATTGTTCCATATGCAGCATTGCATTAC
ATGACATATGAGCAGTATAGGTGCTGGATATTGAATAATTCTGCTTCATCAATAGGTACAGGGCCTGTCG
TTGATCTTTTAGCTGGCTCTGCTGCTGGTGGTACTGCAGTTTTGTGTACATACCCATTAGACTTGGCTAG
GACCAAGCTGGCATACCAGGTTTCAAATGTTGGCCAAACTGGTAATGCTTTGGGAAATTCTGGTCAACAA
CAAACGTATAATGGCATAAAAGATGTTTTCAAGACTGTTTACAAGGAAGGAGGTGCACGATCTTTGTATC
GTGGAGTAGGCCCAACTCTTATTGGTATTCTTCCATATGCTGGCTTGAAGTTTTACATATATGAAGATCT
GAAATCTCAAGTTCCAGACGATTACAAGGATTCTGTTATACTGAAGCTCTCTTGTGGAGCTTTAGCTGGT
CTATTTGGACAAACCCTCACTTATCCACTGGATGTTGTCCGGAGACAAATGCAGGTTCAGAGCAAGCAGT
CTCAAAATTCGAGCGATGGCTTCCGTATAAGAGGAACTTTTCAGGGTCTCTTGCTCATCATTCGGTGCCA
AGGGTGGAGACAACTCTTTGCTGGCTTGAGCCTTAACTATGTCAAGGTTGTCCCTTCAGTAGCTATCGGT
TTCACAACATACGACATGATGAAGGCATTGCTTGGAGTTCCTCCCCGAGAGAGAGTCCATGCGTCAGGTG
GTAACAAGGGTACCTTGGAAGTTTTGTTCCAGGGTCCACATCATCACCACCATCACCATCATTGAGTCGA
CCATCATCATCATCATCATTGAGTTTGTAGCCTTAGACATGACTGTTCCTCAGTTCAAGTTGGGCACTTA
CGAGAAGACCGGTCTTGCTAGATTCTAATCAAGAGGATGTCAGAATGCCATTTGCCTGAGAGATGCAGGC
TTCATTTTTGATACTTTTTTATTTGTAACCTATATAGTATAGGATTTTTTTTGTCATTTTGTTTCTTCTC
GTACGAGCTTGCTCCTGATCAGCCTATCTCGCAGCTGATGAATATCTTGTGGTAGGGGTTTGGGAAAATC
ATTCGAGTTTGATGTTTTTCTTGGTATTTCCCACTCCTCTTCAGAGTACAGAAGATTAAGTGAGACCTTC
GTTTGTGCGGATCCCCCACACACCATAGCTTCAAAATGTTTCTACTCCTTTTTTACTCTTCCAGATTTTC
TCGGACTCCGCGCATCGCCGTACCACTTCAAAACACCCAAGCACAGCATACTAAATTTCCCCTCTTTCTT
CCTCTAGGGTGTCGTTAATTACCCGTACTAAAGGTTTGGAAAAGAAAAAAGAGACCGCCTCGTTTCTTTT
TCTTCGTCGAAAAAGGCAATAAAAATTTTTATCACGTTTCTTTTTCTTGAAAATTTTTTTTTTTGATTTT
TTTCTCTTTCGATGACCTCCCATTGATATTTAAGTTAATAAACGGTCTTCAATTTCTCAAGTTTCAGTTT
CATTTTTCTTGTTCTATTACAACTTTTTTTACTTCTTGCTCATTAGAAAGAAAGCATAGCAATCTAATCT
AAGGGCGGTGTTGACAATTAATCATCGGCATAGTATATCGGCATAGTATAATACGACAAGGTGAGGAACT
AAACCATGGCCAAGTTGACCAGTGCCGTTCCGGTGCTCACCGCGCGCGACGTCGCCGGAGCGGTCGAGTT
CTGGACCGACCGGCTCGGGTTCTCCCGGGACTTCGTGGAGGACGACTTCGCCGGTGTGGTCCGGGACGAC
GTGACCCTGTTCATCAGCGCGGTCCAGGACCAGGTGGTGCCGGACAACACCCTGGCCTGGGTGTGGGTGC
GCGGCCTGGACGAGCTGTACGCCGAGTGGTCGGAGGTCGTGTCCACGAACTTCCGGGACGCCTCCGGGCC
GGCCATGACCGAGATCGGCGAGCAGCCGTGGGGGCGGGAGTTCGCCCTGCGCGACCCGGCCGGCAACTGC
GTGCACTTCGTGGCCGAGGAGCAGGACTGACACGTCCGACGCGGCCCGACGGGTCCGAGGCCTCGGAGAT
CCGTCCCCCTTTTCCTTTGTCGATATCATGTAATTAGTTATGTCACGCTTACATTCACGCCCTCCCCCCA
CATCCGCTCTAACCGAAAAGGAAGGAGTTAGACAACCTGAAGTCTAGGTCCCTATTTATTTTTTTATAGT
TATGTTAGTATTAAGAACGTTATTTATATTTCAAATTTTTCTTTTTTTTCTGTACAGACGCGTGTACGCA
TGTAACATTATACTGAAAACCTTGCTTGAGAAGGTTTTGGGACGCTCGAAGGCTTTAATTTGCAAGCTGG
AGACCAACATGTGAGCAAAAGGCCAGCAAAAGGCCAGGAACCGTAAAAAGGCCGCGTTGCTGGCGTTTTT
CCATAGGCTCCGCCCCCCTGACGAGCATCACAAAAATCGACGCTCAAGTCAGAGGTGGCGAAACCCGACA
GGACTATAAAGATACCAGGCGTTTCCCCCTGGAAGCTCCCTCGTGCGCTCTCCTGTTCCGACCCTGCCGC
TTACCGGATACCTGTCCGCCTTTCTCCCTTCGGGAAGCGTGGCGCTTTCTCATAGCTCACGCTGTAGGTA
TCTCAGTTCGGTGTAGGTCGTTCGCTCCAAGCTGGGCTGTGTGCACGAACCCCCCGTTCAGCCCGACCGC
TGCGCCTTATCCGGTAACTATCGTCTTGAGTCCAACCCGGTAAGACACGACTTATCGCCACTGGCAGCAG
CCACTGGTAACAGGATTAGCAGAGCGAGGTATGTAGGCGGTGCTACAGAGTTCTTGAAGTGGTGGCCTAA
CTACGGCTACACTAGAAGAACAGTATTTGGTATCTGCGCTCTGCTGAAGCCAGTTACCTTCGGAAAAAGA
GTTGGTAGCTCTTGATCCGGCAAACAAACCACCGCTGGTAGCGGTGGTTTTTTTGTTTGCAAGCAGCAGA
TTACGCGCAGAAAAAAAGGATCTCAAGAAGATCCTTTGATCTTTTCTACGGGGTCTGACGCTCAGTGGAA
CGAAAACTCACGTTAAGGGATTTTGGTCATGAGATC
